>Addgene plasmid #74801 | pGWB407 | depositor full sequence | sequence record 141481 | pGWB407 sequence 10862 bps
TTTCACGCCCTTTTAAATATCCGATTATTCTAATAAACGCTCTTTTCTCTTAGGTTTACCCGCCAATATA
TCCTGTCAAACACTGATAGTTTAAACTGAAGGCGGGAAACGACAATCTGATCCAAGCTCAAGCTGCTCTA
GCATTCGCCATTCAGGCTGCGCAACTGTTGGGAAGGGCGATCGGTGCGGGCCTCTTCGCTATTACGCCAG
CTGGCGAAAGGGGGATGTGCTGCAAGGCGATTAAGTTGGGTAACGCCAGGGTTTTCCCAGTCACGACGTT
GTAAAACGACGGCCAGTGCCAAGCTTGCATGCCTGCAGGTCGACTCTAGAGTTATCAACAAGTTTGTACA
AAAAAGCTGAACGAGAAACGTAAAATGATATAAATATCAATATATTAAATTAGATTTTGCATAAAAAACA
GACTACATAATACTGTAAAACACAACATATCCAGTCACTATGGCGGCCCCTCGAGGGGCCGCATTAGGCA
CCCCAGGCTTTACACTTTATGCTTCCGGCTCGTATAATGTGTGGATTTTGAGTTAGGATCCGGCGAGATT
TTCAGGAGCTAAGGAAGCTAAAATGGAGAAAAAAATCACTGGATATACCACCGTTGATATATCCCAATGG
CATCGTAAAGAACATTTTGAGGCATTTCAGTCAGTTGCTCAATGTACCTATAACCAGACCGTTCAGCTGG
ATATTACGGCCTTTTTAAAGACCGTAAAGAAAAATAAGCACAAGTTTTATCCGGCCTTTATTCACATTCT
TGCCCGCCTGATGAATGCTCATCCGGAATTCCGTATGGCAATGAAAGACGGTGAGCTGGTGATATGGGAT
AGTGTTCACCCTTGTTACACCGTTTTCCATGAGCAAACTGAAACGTTTTCATCGCTCTGGAGTGAATACC
ACGACGATTTCCGGCAGTTTCTACACATATATTCGCAAGATGTGGCGTGTTACGGTGAAAACCTGGCCTA
TTTCCCTAAAGGGTTTATTGAGAATATGTTTTTCGTCTCAGCCAATCCCTGGGTGAGTTTCACCAGTTTT
GATTTAAACGTGGCCAATATGGACAACTTCTTCGCCCCCGTTTTCACCATGGGCAAATATTATACGCAAG
GCGACAAGGTGCTGATGCCGCTGGCGATTCAGGTTCATCATGCCGTCTGTGATGGCTTCCATGTCGGCAG
AATGCTTAATGAATTACAACAGTACTGCGATGAGTGGCAGGGCGGGGCGTAAAGATCTGGATCCGGCTTA
CTAAAAGCCAGATAACAGTATGCGTATTTGCGCGCTGATTTTTGCGGTATAAGAATATATACTGATATGT
ATACCCGAAGTATGTCAAAAAGAGGTGTGCTATGAAGCAGCGTATTACAGTGACAGTTGACAGCGACAGC
TATCAGTTGCTCAAGGCATATATGATGTCAATATCTCCGGTCTGGTAAGCACAACCATGCAGAATGAAGC
CCGTCGTCTGCGTGCCGAACGCTGGAAAGCGGAAAATCAGGAAGGGATGGCTGAGGTCGCCCGGTTTATT
GAAATGAACGGCTCTTTTGCTGACGAGAACAGGGACTGGTGAAATGCAGTTTAAGGTTTACACCTATAAA
AGAGAGAGCCGTTATCGTCTGTTTGTGGATGTACAGAGTGATATTATTGACACGCCCGGGCGACGGATGG
TGATCCCCCTGGCCAGTGCACGTCTGCTGTCAGATAAAGTCTCCCGTGAACTTTACCCGGTGGTGCATAT
CGGGGATGAAAGCTGGCGCATGATGACCACCGATATGGCCAGTGTGCCGGTCTCCGTTATCGGGGAAGAA
GTGGCTGATCTCAGCCACCGCGAAAATGACATCAAAAACGCCATTAACCTGATGTTCTGGGGAATATAAA
TGTCAGGCTCCCTTATACACAGCCAGTCTGCAGGTCGACCATAGTGACTGGATATGTTGTGTTTTACAGT
ATTATGTAGTCTGTTTTTTATGCAAAATCTAATTTAATATATTGATATTTATATCATTTTACGTTTCTCG
TTCAGCTTTCTTGTACAAAGTGGTTGATAACAGCCATCATCATCATCATCATGCTTAGAGCTCGAATTTC
CCCGATCGTTCAAACATTTGGCAATAAAGTTTCTTAAGATTGAATCCTGTTGCCGGTCTTGCGATGATTA
TCATATAATTTCTGTTGAATTACGTTAAGCATGTAATAATTAACATGTAATGCATGACGTTATTTATGAG
ATGGGTTTTTATGATTAGAGTCCCGCAATTATACATTTAATACGCGATAGAAAACAAAATATAGCGCGCA
AACTAGGATAAATTATCGCGCGCGGTGTCATCTATGTTACTAGATCGGGAATTGGTTCCGGAACCAATTC
GTAATCATGGTCATAGCTGTTTCCTGTGTGAAATTGTTATCCGCTCACAATTCCACACAACATACGAGCC
GGAAGCATAAAGTGTAAAGCCTGGGGTGCCTAATGAGTGAGCTAACTCACATTAGGCTGAATTAGGCGCG
CCTATTTCTGAATTCCCGATCTAGTAACATAGATGACACCGCGCGCGATAATTTATCCTAGTTTGCGCGC
TATATTTTGTTTTCTATCGCGTATTAAATGTATAATTGCGGGACTCTAATCATAAAAACCCATCTCATAA
ATAACGTCATGCATTACATGTTAATTATTACATGCTTAACGTAATTCAACAGAAATTATATGATAATCAT
CGCAAGACCGGCAACAGGATTCAATCTTAAGAAACTTTATTGCCAAATGTTTGAACGATCGGGGATCATC
CGGGTCTGTGGCGGGAACTCCACGAAAATATCCGAACGCAGCAAGATATCGCGGTGCATCTCGGTCTTGC
CTGGGCAGTCGCCGCCGACGCCGTTGATGTGGACGCCGGGCCCGATCATATTGTCGCTCAGGATCGTGGC
GTTGTGCTTGTCGGCCGTTGCTGTCGTAATGATATCGGCACCTTCGACCGCCTGTTCCGCAGAGATCCCG
TGGGCGAAGAACTCCAGCATGAGATCCCCGCGCTGGAGGATCATCCAGCCGGCGTCCCGGAAAACGATTC
CGAAGCCCAACCTTTCATAGAAGGCGGCGGTGGAATCGAAATCTCGTGATGGCAGGTTGGGCGTCGCTTG
GTCGGTCATTTCGAACCCCAGAGTCCCGCTCAGAAGAACTCGTCAAGAAGGCGATAGAAGGCGATGCGCT
GCGAATCGGGAGCGGCGATACCGTAAAGCACGAGGAAGCGGTCAGCCCATTCGCCGCCAAGCTCTTCAGC
AATATCACGGGTAGCCAACGCTATGTCCTGATAGCGGTCCGCCACACCCAGCCGGCCACAGTCGATGAAT
CCAGAAAAGCGGCCATTTTCCACCATGATATTCGGCAAGCAGGCATCGCCATGGGTCACGACGAGATCAT
CGCCGTCGGGCATGCGCGCCTTGAGCCTGGCGAACAGTTCGGCTGGCGCGAGCCCCTGATGCTCTTCGTC
CAGATCATCCTGATCGACAAGACCGGCTTCCATCCGAGTACGTGCTCGCTCGATGCGATGTTTCGCTTGG
TGGTCGAATGGGCAGGTAGCCGGATCAAGCGTATGCAGCCGCCGCATTGCATCAGCCATGATGGATACTT
TCTCGGCAGGAGCAAGGTGAGATGACAGGAGATCCTGCCCCGGCACTTCGCCCAATAGCAGCCAGTCCCT
TCCCGCTTCAGTGACAACGTCGAGCACAGCTGCGCAAGGAACGCCCGTCGTGGCCAGCCACGATAGCCGC
GCTGCCTCGTCCTGCAGTTCATTCAGGGCACCGGACAGGTCGGTCTTGACAAAAAGAACCGGGCGCCCCT
GCGCTGACAGCCGGAACACGGCGGCATCAGAGCAGCCGATTGTCTGTTGTGCCCAGTCATAGCCGAATAG
CCTCTCCACCCAAGCGGCCGGAGAACCTGCGTGCAATCCATCTTGTTCAATCATGCGAAACGATCCAGAT
CCGGTGCAGATTATTTGGATTGAGAGTGAATATGAGACTCTAATTGGATACCGAGGGGAATTTATGGAAC
GTCAGTGGAGCATTTTTGACAAGAAATATTTGCTAGCTGATAGTGACCTTAGGCGACTTTTGAACGCGCA
ATAATGGTTTCTGACGTATGTGCTTAGCTCATTAAACTCCAGAAACCCGCGGCTGAGTGGCTCCTTCAAC
GTTGCGGTTCTGTCAGTTCCAAACGTAAAACGGCTTGTCCCGCGTCATCGGCGGGGGTCATAACGTGACT
CCCTTAATTCTCCGCTCATGATGAATTCAGAAATAAATTCAGCCTAATTCGGCGTTAATTCAGTACATTA
AAAACGTCCGCAATGTGTTATTAAGTTGTCTAAGCGTCAATTTGTTTACACCACAATATATCCTGCCACC
AGCCAGCCAACAGCTCCCCGACCGGCAGCTCGGCACAAAATCACCACTCGATACAGGCAGCCCATCAGTC
CGGGACGGCGTCAGCGGGAGAGCCGTTGTAAGGCGGCAGACTTTGCTCATGTTACCGATGCTATTCGGAA
GAACGGCAACTAAGCTGCCGGGTTTGAAACACGGATGATCTCGCGGAGGGTAGCATGTTGATTGTAACGA
TGACAGAGCGTTGCTGCCTGTGATCAATTCGGGCACGAACCCAGTGGACATAAGCCTGTTCGGTTCGTAA
GCTGTAATGCAAGTAGCGTATGCGCTCACGCAACTGGTCCAGAACCTTGACCGAACGCAGCGGTGGTAAC
GGCGCAGTGGCGGTTTTCATGGCTTGTTATGACTGTTTTTTTGGGGTACAGTCTATGCCTCGGGCATCCA
AGCAGCAAGCGCGTTACGCCGTGGGTCGATGTTTGATGTTATGGAGCAGCAACGATGTTACGCAGCAGGG
CAGTCGCCCTAAAACAAAGTTAAACATCATGGGGGAAGCGGTGATCGCCGAAGTATCGACTCAACTATCA
GAGGTAGTTGGCGTCATCGAGCGCCATCTCGAACCGACGTTGCTGGCCGTACATTTGTACGGCTCCGCAG
TGGATGGCGGCCTGAAGCCACACAGTGATATTGATTTGCTGGTTACGGTGACCGTAAGGCTTGATGAAAC
AACGCGGCGAGCTTTGATCAACGACCTTTTGGAAACTTCGGCTTCCCCTGGAGAGAGCGAGATTCTCCGC
GCTGTAGAAGTCACCATTGTTGTGCACGACGACATCATTCCGTGGCGTTATCCAGCTAAGCGCGAACTGC
AATTTGGAGAATGGCAGCGCAATGACATTCTTGCAGGTATCTTCGAGCCAGCCACGATCGACATTGATCT
GGCTATCTTGCTGACAAAAGCAAGAGAACATAGCGTTGCCTTGGTAGGTCCAGCGGCGGAGGAACTCTTT
GATCCGGTTCCTGAACAGGATCTATTTGAGGCGCTAAATGAAACCTTAACGCTATGGAACTCGCCGCCCG
ACTGGGCTGGCGATGAGCGAAATGTAGTGCTTACGTTGTCCCGCATTTGGTACAGCGCAGTAACCGGCAA
AATCGCGCCGAAGGATGTCGCTGCCGACTGGGCAATGGAGCGCCTGCCGGCCCAGTATCAGCCCGTCATA
CTTGAAGCTAGACAGGCTTATCTTGGACAAGAAGAAGATCGCTTGGCCTCGCGCGCAGATCAGTTGGAAG
AATTTGTCCACTACGTGAAAGGCGAGATCACCAAGGTAGTCGGCAAATAATGTCTAGCTAGAAATTCGTT
CAAGCCGACGCCGCTTCGCGGCGCGGCTTAACTCAAGCGTTAGATGCACTAAGCACATAATTGCTCACAG
CCAAACTATCAGGTCAAGTCTGCTTTTATTATTTTTAAGCGTGCATAATAAGCCCTACACAAATTGGGAG
ATATATCATGCATGACCAAAATCCCTTAACGTGAGTTTTCGTTCCACTGAGCGTCAGACCCCGTAGAAAA
GATCAAAGGATCTTCTTGAGATCCTTTTTTTCTGCGCGTAATCTGCTGCTTGCAAACAAAAAAACCACCG
CTACCAGCGGTGGTTTGTTTGCCGGATCAAGAGCTACCAACTCTTTTTCCGAAGGTAACTGGCTTCAGCA
GAGCGCAGATACCAAATACTGTCCTTCTAGTGTAGCCGTAGTTAGGCCACCACTTCAAGAACTCTGTAGC
ACCGCCTACATACCTCGCTCTGCTAATCCTGTTACCAGTGGCTGCTGCCAGTGGCGATAAGTCGTGTCTT
ACCGGGTTGGACTCAAGACGATAGTTACCGGATAAGGCGCAGCGGTCGGGCTGAACGGGGGGTTCGTGCA
CACAGCCCAGCTTGGAGCGAACGACCTACACCGAACTGAGATACCTACAGCGTGAGCTATGAGAAAGCGC
CACGCTTCCCGAAGGGAGAAAGGCGGACAGGTATCCGGTAAGCGGCAGGGTCGGAACAGGAGAGCGCACG
AGGGAGCTTCCAGGGGGAAACGCCTGGTATCTTTATAGTCCTGTCGGGTTTCGCCACCTCTGACTTGAGC
GTCGATTTTTGTGATGCTCGTCAGGGGGGCGGAGCCTATGGAAAAACGCCAGCAACGCGGCCTTTTTACG
GTTCCTGGCCTTTTGCTGGCCTTTTGCTCACATGTTCTTTCCTGCGTTATCCCCTGATTCTGTGGATAAC
CGTATTACCGCCTTTGAGTGAGCTGATACCGCTCGCCGCAGCCGAACGACCGAGCGCAGCGAGTCAGTGA
GCGAGGAAGCGGAAGAGCGCCTGATGCGGTATTTTCTCCTTACGCATCTGTGCGGTATTTCACACCGCAT
ATGGTGCACTCTCAGTACAATCTGCTCTGATGCCGCATAGTTAAGCCAGTATACACTCCGCTATCGCTAC
GTGACTGGGTCATGGCTGCGCCCCGACACCCGCCAACACCCGCTGACGCGCCCTGACGGGCTTGTCTGCT
CCCGGCATCCGCTTACAGACAAGCTGTGACCGTCTCCGGGAGCTGCATGTGTCAGAGGTTTTCACCGTCA
TCACCGAAACGCGCGAGGCAGGGTGCCTTGATGTGGGCGCCGGCGGTCGAGTGGCGACGGCGCGGCTTGT
CCGCGCCCTGGTAGATTGCCTGGCCGTAGGCCAGCCATTTTTGAGCGGCCAGCGGCCGCGATAGGCCGAC
GCGAAGCGGCGGGGCGTAGGGAGCGCAGCGACCGAAGGGTAGGCGCTTTTTGCAGCTCTTCGGCTGTGCG
CTGGCCAGACAGTTATGCACAGGCCAGGCGGGTTTTAAGAGTTTTAATAAGTTTTAAAGAGTTTTAGGCG
GAAAAATCGCCTTTTTTCTCTTTTATATCAGTCACTTACATGTGTGACCGGTTCCCAATGTACGGCTTTG
GGTTCCCAATGTACGGGTTCCGGTTCCCAATGTACGGCTTTGGGTTCCCAATGTACGTGCTATCCACAGG
AAAGAGACCTTTTCGACCTTTTTCCCCTGCTAGGGCAATTTGCCCTAGCATCTGCTCCGTACATTAGGAA
CCGGCGGATGCTTCGCCCTCGATCAGGTTGCGGTAGCGCATGACTAGGATCGGGCCAGCCTGCCCCGCCT
CCTCCTTCAAATCGTACTCCGGCAGGTCATTTGACCCGATCAGCTTGCGCACGGTGAAACAGAACTTCTT
GAACTCTCCGGCGCTGCCACTGCGTTCGTAGATCGTCTTGAACAACCATCTGGCTTCTGCCTTGCCTGCG
GCGCGGCGTGCCAGGCGGTAGAGAAAACGGCCGATGCCGGGATCGATCAAAAAGTAATCGGGGTGAACCG
TCAGCACGTCCGGGTTCTTGCCTTCTGTGATCTCGCGGTACATCCAATCAGCTAGCTCGATCTCGATGTA
CTCCGGCCGCCCGGTTTCGCTCTTTACGATCTTGTAGCGGCTAATCAAGGCTTCACCCTCGGATACCGTC
ACCAGGCGGCCGTTCTTGGCCTTCTTCGTACGCTGCATGGCAACGTGCGTGGTGTTTAACCGAATGCAGG
TTTCTACCAGGTCGTCTTTCTGCTTTCCGCCATCGGCTCGCCGGCAGAACTTGAGTACGTCCGCAACGTG
TGGACGGAACACGCGGCCGGGCTTGTCTCCCTTCCCTTCCCGGTATCGGTTCATGGATTCGGTTAGATGG
GAAACCGCCATCAGTACCAGGTCGTAATCCCACACACTGGCCATGCCGGCCGGCCCTGCGGAAACCTCTA
CGTGCCCGTCTGGAAGCTCGTAGCGGATCACCTCGCCAGCTCGTCGGTCACGCTTCGACAGACGGAAAAC
GGCCACGTCCATGATGCTGCGACTATCGCGGGTGCCCACGTCATAGAGCATCGGAACGAAAAAATCTGGT
TGCTCGTCGCCCTTGGGCGGCTTCCTAATCGACGGCGCACCGGCTGCCGGCGGTTGCCGGGATTCTTTGC
GGATTCGATCAGCGGCCGCTTGCCACGATTCACCGGGGCGTGCTTCTGCCTCGATGCGTTGCCGCTGGGC
GGCCTGCGCGGCCTTCAACTTCTCCACCAGGTCATCACCCAGCGCCGCGCCGATTTGTACCGGGCCGGAT
GGTTTGCGACCGCTCACGCCGATTCCTCGGGCTTGGGGGTTCCAGTGCCATTGCAGGGCCGGCAGACAAC
CCAGCCGCTTACGCCTGGCCAACCGCCCGTTCCTCCACACATGGGGCATTCCACGGCGTCGGTGCCTGGT
TGTTCTTGATTTTCCATGCCGCCTCCTTTAGCCGCTAAAATTCATCTACTCATTTATTCATTTGCTCATT
TACTCTGGTAGCTGCGCGATGTATTCAGATAGCAGCTCGGTAATGGTCTTGCCTTGGCGTACCGCGTACA
TCTTCAGCTTGGTGTGATCCTCCGCCGGCAACTGAAAGTTGACCCGCTTCATGGCTGGCGTGTCTGCCAG
GCTGGCCAACGTTGCAGCCTTGCTGCTGCGTGCGCTCGGACGGCCGGCACTTAGCGTGTTTGTGCTTTTG
CTCATTTTCTCTTTACCTCATTAACTCAAATGAGTTTTGATTTAATTTCAGCGGCCAGCGCCTGGACCTC
GCGGGCAGCGTCGCCCTCGGGTTCTGATTCAAGAACGGTTGTGCCGGCGGCGGCAGTGCCTGGGTAGCTC
ACGCGCTGCGTGATACGGGACTCAAGAATGGGCAGCTCGTACCCGGCCAGCGCCTCGGCAACCTCACCGC
CGATGCGCGTGCCTTTGATCGCCCGCGACACGACAAAGGCCGCTTGTAGCCTTCCATCCGTGACCTCAAT
GCGCTGCTTAACCAGCTCCACCAGGTCGGCGGTGGCCCATATGTCGTAAGGGCTTGGCTGCACCGGAATC
AGCACGAAGTCGGCTGCCTTGATCGCGGACACAGCCAAGTCCGCCGCCTGGGGCGCTCCGTCGATCACTA
CGAAGTCGCGCCGGCCGATGGCCTTCACGTCGCGGTCAATCGTCGGGCGGTCGATGCCGACAACGGTTAG
CGGTTGATCTTCCCGCACGGCCGCCCAATCGCGGGCACTGCCCTGGGGATCGGAATCGACTAACAGAACA
TCGGCCCCGGCGAGTTGCAGGGCGCGGGCTAGATGGGTTGCGATGGTCGTCTTGCCTGACCCGCCTTTCT
GGTTAAGTACAGCGATAACCTTCATGCGTTCCCCTTGCGTATTTGTTTATTTACTCATCGCATCATATAC
GCAGCGACCGCATGACGCAAGCTGTTTTACTCAAATACACATCACCTTTTTAGACGGCGGCGCTCGGTTT
CTTCAGCGGCCAAGCTGGCCGGCCAGGCCGCCAGCTTGGCATCAGACAAACCGGCCAGGATTTCATGCAG
CCGCACGGTTGAGACGTGCGCGGGCGGCTCGAACACGTACCCGGCCGCGATCATCTCCGCCTCGATCTCT
TCGGTAATGAAAAACGGTTCGTCCTGGCCGTCCTGGTGCGGTTTCATGCTTGTTCCTCTTGGCGTTCATT
CTCGGCGGCCGCCAGGGCGTCGGCCTCGGTCAATGCGTCCTCACGGAAGGCACCGCGCCGCCTGGCCTCG
GTGGGCGTCACTTCCTCGCTGCGCTCAAGTGCGCGGTACAGGGTCGAGCGATGCACGCCAAGCAGTGCAG
CCGCCTCTTTCACGGTGCGGCCTTCCTGGTCGATCAGCTCGCGGGCGTGCGCGATCTGTGCCGGGGTGAG
GGTAGGGCGGGGGCCAAACTTCACGCCTCGGGCCTTGGCGGCCTCGCGCCCGCTCCGGGTGCGGTCGATG
ATTAGGGAACGCTCGAACTCGGCAATGCCGGCGAACACGGTCAACACCATGCGGCCGGCCGGCGTGGTGG
TGTCGGCCCACGGCTCTGCCAGGCTACGCAGGCCCGCGCCGGCCTCCTGGATGCGCTCGGCAATGTCCAG
TAGGTCGCGGGTGCTGCGGGCCAGGCGGTCTAGCCTGGTCACTGTCACAACGTCGCCAGGGCGTAGGTGG
TCAAGCATCCTGGCCAGCTCCGGGCGGTCGCGCCTGGTGCCGGTGATCTTCTCGGAAAACAGCTTGGTGC
AGCCGGCCGCGTGCAGTTCGGCCCGTTGGTTGGTCAAGTCCTGGTCGTCGGTGCTGACGCGGGCATAGCC
CAGCAGGCCAGCGGCGGCGCTCTTGTTCATGGCGTAATGTCTCCGGTTCTAGTCGCAAGTATTCTACTTT
ATGCGACTAAAACACGCGACAAGAAAACGCCAGGAAAAGGGCAGGGCGGCAGCCTGTCGCGTAACTTAGG
ACTTGTGCGACATGTCGTTTTCAGAAGACGGCTGCACTGAACGTCAGAAGCCGACTGCACTATAGCAGCG
GAGGGGTTGGATCAAAGTACTTTGATCCCGAGGGGAACCCTGTGGTTGGCATGCACATACAAATGGACGA
ACGGATAAACCT
Features (pLannotate 1.2.2; 31 found; start..end, strand, type, name):
     54..78      -  misc_feature   RB T-DNA repeat: right border repeat from nopaline C58 T-DNA
    144..298     -  CDS            lacZα (fragment): LacZα fragment of β-galactosidase; lacZ fragment
    301..331     -  misc_feature   MCS (fragment): pUC18/19 multiple cloning site
    338..462     +  protein_bind   attR1: mutant version of attR; recombination site for the Gateway® LR reaction LR Clonase™
    499..529     +  promoter       lac UV5 promoter: E. coli lac promoter with an "up" mutation
    554..582     +  promoter       cat promoter (fragment): promoter of the E. coli cat gene encoding chloramphenicol acetyltransferase
    583..1242    +  CDS            CmR: chloramphenicol acetyltransferase; cat; confers resistance to chloramphenicol
   1421..1579    +  CDS            ccdA (fragment): CCDA_ECO57 - Also known as H, letA. Experimental evidence at protein level: Swiss-Prot protein existence level 1. Antitoxin component of a type II toxin-antitoxin (TA) system which inhibits the post-segregational killing (PSK) of plasmid-free cells, also referred to as a plasmid addiction system. Binds to and blocks the activity of CcdB; will also remove bound CcdB protein from the CcdB-GyrA complex by forming a CcdA-CcdB complex, a process termed rejuvenation. Functions as a transcriptional corepressor for the ccdAB operon, repression also requires CcdB (By similarity). From Escherichia coli
   1584..1886    +  CDS            ccdB: CCDB_ECOLI - Also known as G, letB, letD. Experimental evidence at protein level: Swiss-Prot protein existence level 1. Toxic component of a type II toxin-antitoxin (TA) system, functioning in plasmid maintainence. Responsible for the post- segregational killing (PSK) of plasmid-free cells, also referred to as a plasmid addiction system. Half-life of over 2 hours. Cell killing by CcdB is accompanied by filamentation, defects in chromosome and plasmid segregation, defects in cell division, formation of anucleate cells, decreased DNA synthesis and plasmid loss. Interferes with the activity of DN
   1930..2054    -  protein_bind   attR2: mutant version of attR; recombination site for the Gateway® LR reaction LR Clonase™
   2065..2083    +  CDS            capTEV™ (fragment): composite tag for in vivo biotinylation, TEV protease cleavage, and 6xHis tagging
   2104..2356    +  terminator     NOS terminator: nopaline synthase terminator and poly(A) signal
   2412..2434    -  protein_bind   lac operator (fragment): The lac repressor binds to the lac operator to inhibit transcription in E. coli. This inhibition can be relieved by adding lactose or isopropyl-β-D-thiogalactopyranoside (IPTG). lac repressor encoded by lacI
   2438..2468    -  promoter       lac promoter: promoter for the E. coli lac operon
   2483..2504    -  protein_bind   CAP binding site: CAP binding activates transcription in the presence of cAMP. E. coli catabolite activator protein
   2538..2790    -  terminator     NOS terminator: nopaline synthase terminator and poly(A) signal
   2797..3003    -  CDS            ocd (fragment): OCD_AGRFC - Experimental evidence at protein level: Swiss-Prot protein existence level 1. Catalyzes the conversion of L-ornithine into L-proline with release of ammonia. Is involved in the utilization of nopaline, a catabolic pathway that proceeds through L-arginine and L-ornithine to L-proline. Nopaline is a predominant opine in plant cells transformed with Ti plasmid pTiC58. From Agrobacterium fabrum (strain C58 / ATCC 33970) (Agrobacterium tumefaciens (strain C58)).
   3010..3159    -  CDS            ble (fragment): BLE_KLEPN - Experimental evidence at protein level: Swiss-Prot protein existence level 1. Binding protein with a strong affinity to the bleomycin family of antibiotics. Binds to CL990; an antimitotic-antibiotic compound. From Klebsiella pneumoniae.
   3180..3974    -  CDS            NeoR/KanR: aminoglycoside phosphotransferase from Tn5; aph(3')-II (or nptII); confers resistance to neomycin, kanamycin, and G418 (Geneticin®)
   3995..4178    -  promoter       NOS promoter: nopaline synthase promoter NOS promoter
   4384..4408    -  misc_feature   LB T-DNA repeat: left border repeat from nopaline C58 T-DNA
   4667..4690    +  promoter       Pc promoter (fragment): intI1 (promoter lies within the coding sequence); class 1 integron promoter
   4866..4922    +  CDS            GmR (fragment): gentamycin acetyltransferase; aacC1; confers resistance to gentamycin
   4933..5720    +  CDS            SmR (fragment): aminoglycoside adenylyltransferase (Murphy, 1985); aadA; confers resistance to spectinomycin and streptomycin
   5966..6554    +  rep_origin     ori: high-copy-number ColE1/pMB1/pBR322/pUC origin of replication
   6740..6880    -  misc_feature   bom: basis of mobility region from pBR322
   6982..7021    -  CDS            rop (fragment): Rop protein, which maintains plasmids at low copy number; rop
   7224..7418    -  rep_origin     pVS1 oriV: origin of replication for the Pseudomonas plasmid pVS1 (Heeb et al., 2000)
   7484..8557    -  CDS            pVS1 RepA: replication protein from the Pseudomonas plasmid pVS1 (Heeb et al., 2000)
   8986..9615    -  CDS            pVS1 StaA: stability protein from the Pseudomonas plasmid pVS1 (Heeb et al., 2000)
  10175..10576   -  CDS            Y4CG_SINFN (fragment): Protein inferred from homology: Swiss-Prot protein existence level 3. From Sinorhizobium fredii (strain NBRC 101917 / NGR234).
