[The description below was written by a language model from this plasmid's Addgene catalogue record and pLannotate feature annotations shown in this document.]
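Description:
pGWB407 is an empty Gateway destination binary vector for Agrobacterium-mediated plant transformation, built on the pPZP221 backbone. It lets a cloned sequence be fused at its C-terminus to a 6xHis tag and, by design, carries no promoter upstream of the cloning site. The plasmid replicates in E. coli from a ColE1/pMB1-type origin (with the pBR322 bom region) and in Agrobacterium through the pVS1 oriV, RepA and StaA functions. Bacterial selection is by spectinomycin through the backbone aadA gene. Chloramphenicol selects for the unrecombined Gateway cassette. Because that cassette encodes the CcdB toxin, the empty vector has to be maintained in a ccdB-tolerant strain.

Between the nopaline-type right and left T-DNA borders lie two units. The first is the Gateway cassette, attR1–CmR–ccdB–attR2, followed by a short tag-coding region and a NOS terminator. The annotation software labels the tag region as a fragment of a composite tag, which is consistent with the 6xHis stretch named in the catalogue entry. An LR reaction with an entry clone replaces the CmR/ccdB segment with the sequence of interest, and ccdB counterselects against non-recombinant plasmids. Since the vector supplies no promoter, the entry clone must bring its own regulatory sequence, for example a genomic fragment containing a native promoter and coding region without a stop codon, to drive expression of the His-tagged product. The second unit is the plant selection marker, NOS promoter:NPTII:NOS terminator, which confers kanamycin resistance on transformed plant tissue. It replaced the gentamycin marker of the parent vector. Leftover lacZα, MCS and lac promoter fragments flank these units. The depositor sequence is 10,862 bp.
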