Addgene plasmid #74801: pGWB407
Purpose: (Empty Backbone) Gateway cloning compatible binary vector for C-terminal fusion with 6xHis (no promoter).
Depositing lab: Tsuyoshi Nakagawa. Depositing organization: Shimane University. Publication: Improved Gateway binary vectors: high-performance vectors for creation of fusion constructs in transgenic analysis of plants. Nakagawa T, Suzuki T, Murata S, Nakamura S, Hino T, Maeo K, Tabata R, Kawai T, Tanaka K, Niwa Y, Watanabe Y, Nakamura K, Kimura T, Ishiguro S. Biosci Biotechnol Biochem. 2007 Aug;71(8):2095-100. Epub 2007 Aug 7. 10.1271/bbb.70216 PubMed 17690442.
Backbone
  Vector backbone: pPZP221
  Backbone manufacturer: Hajdukiewicz P., Svab Z. and Maliga P.
  Backbone size (bp): 8500
  Modifications to backbone: gentamycin-resistant marker was removed and kanamycin-resistant marker (NOS promoter:NPTII:NOS terminator) was inserted.
  Vector type: Plant Expression
  Selectable markers: Kanamycin
Growth in bacteria
  Bacterial resistance: Chloramphenicol and Spectinomycin, 25 & 50 μg/mL
  Growth temperature: 37°C
  Growth strain: ccdB Survival
  Copy number: High Copy
Gene/Insert
  Cloning method: Gateway Cloning
Terms and licenses: Academic/Nonprofit Terms; Industry Terms: Not Available to Industry
How to cite: pGWB407 was a gift from Tsuyoshi Nakagawa (Addgene plasmid # 74801 ; http://n2t.net/addgene:74801 ; RRID:Addgene_74801)
