>Addgene plasmid #74801 | pGWB407 | addgene partial sequence | sequence record 152857 | ccdB-Fwd 5'-GCATGATGACCACCGATATG-3'
GGGGAATATAAATGTCAGGCTCCCTTATACACAGCCAGTCTGCAGGTCGACCATAGTGACTGGATATGTT
GTGTTTTACAGTATTATGTAGTCTGTTTTTTATGCAAAATCTAATTTAATATATTGATATTTATATCATT
TTACGTTTCTCGTTCAGCTTTCTTGTACAAAGTGGTTGATAACAGCCATCATCATCATCATCATGCTTA
